>Addgene plasmid #49003 | 592 p3e-EST etv2 3’UTR | depositor full sequence | sequence record 71951 | 592 p3e-EST etv2 3’UTR sequence 3298 bps
CTTTCCTGCGTTATCCCCTGATTCTGTGGATAACCGTATTACCGCCTTTGAGTGAGCTGATACCGCTCGC
CGCAGCCGAACGACCGAGCGCAGCGAGTCAGTGAGCGAGGAAGCGGAAGAGCGCCCAATACGCAAACCGC
CTCTCCCCGCGCGTTGGCCGATTCATTAATGCAGCTGGCACGACAGGTTTCCCGACTGGAAAGCGGGCAG
TGAGCGCAACGCAATTAATACGCGTACCGCTAGCCAGGAAGAGTTTGTAGAAACGCAAAAAGGCCATCCG
TCAGGATGGCCTTCTGCTTAGTTTGATGCCTGGCAGTTTATGGCGGGCGTCCTGCCCGCCACCCTCCGGG
CCGTTGCTTCACAACGTTCAAATCCGCTCCCGGCGGATTTGTCCTACTCAGGAGAGCGTTCACCGACAAA
CAACAGATAAAACGAAAGGCCCAGTCTTCCGACTGAGCCTTTCGTTTTATTTGATGCCTGGCAGTTCCCT
ACTCTCGCGTTAACGCTAGCATGGATGTTTTCCCAGTCACGACGTTGTAAAACGACGGCCAGTCTTAAGC
TCGGGCCCTGCAGCTCTAGAGCTCGAATTCTCAGGTCACTAATACCATCTAAGTAGTTGGTTCATAGTGA
CTGCATATGTTGTGTTTTACAGTATTATGTAGTCTGTTTTTTATGCAAAATCTAATTTAATATATTGATA
TTTATATCATTTTACGTTTCTCGTTCAACTTTCTTGTACAAAGTGGCCTGGACACATTAGAGGAGGAATT
CTCGAAGGATTGGAAAGAACTTTAAAACATCAGACGTCGTGCCTTTGGAGGAAGAAAGAAATGACTGACT
TGAGATTTATGTACTTTAATTTGGACTTTGCAGCAGATTGCCAACAACAGATCTGAAGTCAGCTTTGAAA
TCAAGCTAGGTGCCTTTAGAAAACCATGTTAGCTACCTCTTTTCACATTGGAACATTAATCTTGTAAATG
TATTTTGTTTTATCTTATGTAAACTGATGGTTTGACATCAGATAGTGAACTCTTGTAAATAAATGTAATA
TGACAGCTTCACTTTTCAATATGTCCTTATTTATATATGCGTGTTGAAGACGGACGATTACATTTTTAAA
AGTTTGCTCTATATCAGGGGTGTCCAAACTTGGTCCTGGAGGGCCGATGTCTTGCTTATTTTGGTTCCAA
ACCCATTTCAACACACCTGAACCAGTTAATCAACTCTTTCTAGGTAGGGGAGACCGGGTATAGTTGAAAC
ACAAGGAGAGTTGTAACGCTACCAATTCCAGGAATAGGGAATAAGATAGGGGTCATGTGACACTTTCAGT
TTCTTCAGGTTTTCTTAACAATCACATGTGGAGACTTTCCAGTCAGGCTTGCAATCTCTCCAAAAGCTTC
AACAGACAACTTTATTATACAAAGTTGGCATTATAAAAAAGCATTGCTTATCAATTTGTTGCAACGAACA
GGTCACTATCAGTCAAAATAAAATCATTATTTGGAGCTCCATGGTAGCGTTAACGCGGCCGCGATATCCC
CTATAGTGAGTCGTATTACATGGTCATAGCTGTTTCCTGGCAGCTCTGGCCCGTGTCTCAAAATCTCTGA
TGTTACATTGCACAAGATAAAAATATATCATCATGAACAATAAAACTGTCTGCTTACATAAACAGTAATA
CAAGGGGTGTTATGAGCCATATTCAACGGGAAACGTCGAGGCCGCGATTAAATTCCAACATGGATGCTGA
TTTATATGGGTATAAATGGGCTCGCGATAATGTCGGGCAATCAGGTGCGACAATCTATCGCTTGTATGGG
AAGCCCGATGCGCCAGAGTTGTTTCTGAAACATGGCAAAGGTAGCGTTGCCAATGATGTTACAGATGAGA
TGGTCAGACTAAACTGGCTGACGGAATTTATGCCTCTTCCGACCATCAAGCATTTTATCCGTACTCCTGA
TGATGCATGGTTACTCACCACTGCGATCCCCGGAAAAACAGCATTCCAGGTATTAGAAGAATATCCTGAT
TCAGGTGAAAATATTGTTGATGCGCTGGCAGTGTTCCTGCGCCGGTTGCATTCGATTCCTGTTTGTAATT
GTCCTTTTAACAGCGATCGCGTATTTCGTCTCGCTCAGGCGCAATCACGAATGAATAACGGTTTGGTTGA
TGCGAGTGATTTTGATGACGAGCGTAATGGCTGGCCTGTTGAACAAGTCTGGAAAGAAATGCATAAACTT
TTGCCATTCTCACCGGATTCAGTCGTCACTCATGGTGATTTCTCACTTGATAACCTTATTTTTGACGAGG
GGAAATTAATAGGTTGTATTGATGTTGGACGAGTCGGAATCGCAGACCGATACCAGGATCTTGCCATCCT
ATGGAACTGCCTCGGTGAGTTTTCTCCTTCATTACAGAAACGGCTTTTTCAAAAATATGGTATTGATAAT
CCTGATATGAATAAATTGCAGTTTCATTTGATGCTCGATGAGTTTTTCTAATCAGAATTGGTTAATTGGT
TGTAACACTGGCAGAGCATTACGCTGACTTGACGGGACGGCGCAAGCTCATGACCAAAATCCCTTAACGT
GAGTTACGCGTCGTTCCACTGAGCGTCAGACCCCGTAGAAAAGATCAAAGGATCTTCTTGAGATCCTTTT
TTTCTGCGCGTAATCTGCTGCTTGCAAACAAAAAAACCACCGCTACCAGCGGTGGTTTGTTTGCCGGATC
AAGAGCTACCAACTCTTTTTCCGAAGGTAACTGGCTTCAGCAGAGCGCAGATACCAAATACTGTCCTTCT
AGTGTAGCCGTAGTTAGGCCACCACTTCAAGAACTCTGTAGCACCGCCTACATACCTCGCTCTGCTAATC
CTGTTACCAGTGGCTGCTGCCAGTGGCGATAAGTCGTGTCTTACCGGGTTGGACTCAAGACGATAGTTAC
CGGATAAGGCGCAGCGGTCGGGCTGAACGGGGGGTTCGTGCACACAGCCCAGCTTGGAGCGAACGACCTA
CACCGAACTGAGATACCTACAGCGTGAGCATTGAGAAAGCGCCACGCTTCCCGAAGGGAGAAAGGCGGAC
AGGTATCCGGTAAGCGGCAGGGTCGGAACAGGAGAGCGCACGAGGGAGCTTCCAGGGGGAAACGCCTGGT
ATCTTTATAGTCCTGTCGGGTTTCGCCACCTCTGACTTGAGCGTCGATTTTTGTGATGCTCGTCAGGGGG
GCGGAGCCTATGGAAAAACGCCAGCAACGCGGCCTTTTTACGGTTCCTGGCCTTTTGCTGGCCTTTTGCT
CACATGTT
Features (pLannotate 1.2.2; 10 found; start..end, strand, type, name):
    121..213     +  CDS            lacI (fragment): lac repressor; lacI; The lac repressor binds to the lac operator to inhibit transcription in E. coli. This inhibition can be relieved by adding lactose or isopropyl-β-D-thiogalactopyranoside (IPTG).
    268..295     -  terminator     rrnB T2 terminator: transcription terminator T2 from the E. coli rrnB gene
    427..470     +  terminator     rrnB T1 terminator: Escherichia coli rrnB; transcription terminator T1 from the E. coli rrnB gene
    517..553     -  CDS            lacZα (fragment): LacZα fragment of β-galactosidase; lacZ fragment
    623..746     -  protein_bind   attR2: mutant version of attR; recombination site for the Gateway® LR reaction LR Clonase™
   1407..1427    -  protein_bind   attB3: mutant version of attB; core recombination site for the Gateway® BP reaction BP Clonase™
   1418..1503    -  protein_bind   attL1 (fragment): mutant version of attL; recombination site for the Gateway® LR reaction LR Clonase™
   1540..1558    -  promoter       T7 promoter: promoter for bacteriophage T7 RNA polymerase
   1692..2501    +  CDS            KanR: aminoglycoside phosphotransferase; aph(3')-Ia; confers resistance to kanamycin in bacteria or G418 (Geneticin®) in eukaryotes
   2648..3236    +  rep_origin     ori: high-copy-number ColE1/pMB1/pBR322/pUC origin of replication
