[The description below was written by a language model from this plasmid's Addgene catalogue record and pLannotate feature annotations shown in this document.]
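Description:
592 p3e-EST etv2 3'UTR is a Gateway 3' entry clone built in the Invitrogen pDONR P2R-P3 backbone. It carries the 3' untranslated region of the zebrafish ets variant gene 2 (etv2, also known as etsrp), at the length annotated from EST data. The insert is recorded as about 660 bp and contains only the 3' UTR, with no coding sequence. The plasmid totals 3,298 bp; the catalogue also gives 660 bp as the backbone size, which appears to duplicate the insert figure. It is propagated in E. coli from a high-copy ColE1/pUC-type origin and selected with kanamycin through an aminoglycoside phosphotransferase (KanR) gene.

In the feature table, the insert region lies between an attR2 site and a site annotated as an attB3 core overlapping an "attL1 fragment". This is most plausibly the automated annotation's rendering of the attL3 site expected in a 3' entry clone produced by BP recombination. These sites allow LR recombination with 5' and middle entry clones into a multisite Gateway destination vector, which places the UTR downstream of a chosen promoter and open reading frame. The entry vector has no promoter driving the insert in eukaryotic cells. The annotated T7 promoter, rrnB T1 and T2 terminators, and small lacI and lacZα fragments are backbone elements; the terminators insulate the cloning site from read-through transcription, and M13 primer sites flank the insert for sequencing. The associated study concerns post-transcriptional repression of Etv2 during vascular development, so the clone is suited to assembling reporter or transgene constructs that test how the etv2 3' UTR influences transcript stability or translation in zebrafish.
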