Addgene plasmid #49003: 592 p3e-EST etv2 3’UTR
Purpose: Zebrafish EST annotated length etv2 3' UTR in gateway 3' Entry vector
Depositing lab: Nathan Lawson. Depositing organization: University of Massachusetts, Worcester. Publication: Post-transcriptional mechanisms contribute to Etv2 repression during vascular development. Moore JC, Sheppard S, Shestopalov IA, Chen JK, Lawson N. Dev Biol. 2013 Sep 11. pii: S0012-1606(13)00470-3. doi: 10.1016/j.ydbio.2013.08.028. PubMed 24036310.
Backbone
  Vector backbone: pDONRP2RP3
  Backbone manufacturer: Invitrogen
  Backbone size w/o insert (bp): 660
  Total vector size (bp): 3298
  Vector type: gateway 3' Entry
Growth in bacteria
  Bacterial resistance: Kanamycin, 50 μg/mL
  Growth temperature: 37°C
  Growth strain: Top10
  Copy number: Unknown
Gene/Insert
  Gene/Insert name: ets variant gene 2 (alt name: etv2)
  Species: D. rerio (zebrafish)
  Insert size (bp): 660
  Mutation: only the 3' UTR
  Entrez Gene: etsrp (a.k.a. ets1b, etv2, grc, wu:fc49b07, zgc:153819)
  Promoter: 3' gateway entry vector
  Cloning method: Gateway Cloning
  Sequencing primers: 5′ m13F; 3′ m13R
Terms and licenses: Academic/Nonprofit Terms; Industry Terms: Not Available to Industry
How to cite: 592 p3e-EST etv2 3’UTR was a gift from Nathan Lawson (Addgene plasmid # 49003 ; http://n2t.net/addgene:49003 ; RRID:Addgene_49003)
