>Addgene plasmid #49003 | 592 p3e-EST etv2 3’UTR | addgene partial sequence | sequence record 73196 | M13rev
CGCGGCCGCGTTAACGCTACCATGGAGCTCCAAATAATGATTTTATTTTGACTGATAGTGACCTGTTCGT
TGCAACAAATTGATAAGCAATGCTTTTTTATAATGCCAACTTTGTATAATAAAGTTGTCTGTTGAAGCTT
TTGGAGAGATTGCAAGCCTGACTGGAAAGTCTCCACATGTGATTGTTAAGAAAACCTGAAGAAACTGAAA
GTGTCACATGACCCCTATCTTATTCCCTATTCCTGGAATTGGTAGCGTTACAACTCTCCTTGTGTTTCAA
CTATACCCGGTCTCCCCTACCTAGAAAGAGTTGATTAACTGGTTCAGGTGTGTTGAAATGGGTTTGGAAC
CAAAATAAGCAAGACATCGGCCCTCCAGGACCAAGTTTGGACACCCCTGATATAGAGCAAACTTTTAAAA
ATGTAATCGTCCGTCTTCAACACGCATATATAAATAAGGACATATTGAAAAGTGAAGCTGTCATATTACA
TTTATTTACAAGAGTTCACTATCTGATGTCAAACCATCAGTTTACATAAGATAAAACAAAATACATTTAC
AAGATTAATGTTCCAATGTGAAAAGAGGTAGCTAACATGGTTTTCTAAAGGCACCTAGCTTGATTTCAAA
GCTGACTTCAGATCTGTTGTTGGCAATCTGCTGCAAAGTCCAAATTAAAGTACATAAATCTCAAGTCAGT
CATTTCTTTCTTCCTCCAAAGGCACGACGTCTGATGTTTTAAAGTTCTTTCCAATCCTTCGAGAATTCCT
CCTCTAATGTGTCCAGGCCACTTTGTACAAGAAAGTTGAACGAGAAACGTAAAATGATATAAATATCAAT
ATATTAAATTAGATTTTGCATAAAAAACAGACTACATAATACTGTAAAACACAACATATGCAGTCACTAT
GAACCAACTACTTAGATGGTATTAGTGA
